Addgene plasmid #68490: TOPO mCherry
Purpose: TOPO construct expressing mCherry for generation of GMAP-compatible gene
Depositing lab: Tyler Jacks. Depositing organization: Massachusetts Institute of Technology. Publication: A Modular Assembly Platform for Rapid Generation of DNA Constructs. Akama-Garren EH, Joshi NS, Tammela T, Chang GP, Wagner BL, Lee DY, Rideout Iii WM, Papagiannakopoulos T, Xue W, Jacks T. Sci Rep. 2016 Feb 18;6:16836. doi: 10.1038/srep16836. PubMed 26887506.
Backbone
  Vector backbone: TOPO 2-5
  Backbone size w/o insert (bp): 3584
  Total vector size (bp): 4301
  Vector type: Bacterial Expression ; GMAP
Growth in bacteria
  Bacterial resistance: Kanamycin, 50 μg/mL
  Growth temperature: 37°C
  Growth strain: ccdB Survival
  Copy number: Unknown
Gene/Insert
  Gene/Insert name: mCherry
  Insert size (bp): 717
  Promoter: Plac
  Cloning method: Gibson Cloning
  Sequencing primers: 5′ CTAACTCGAACGCTAGCTGTGCGATCGTTT; 3′ AGAGTAATTCAACCCCAAACAACAACGTTT
Terms and licenses: Academic/Nonprofit Terms; Industry Terms: Not Available to Industry
How to cite: TOPO mCherry was a gift from Tyler Jacks (Addgene plasmid # 68490 ; http://n2t.net/addgene:68490 ; RRID:Addgene_68490)
