[The description below was written by a language model from this plasmid's Addgene catalogue record and pLannotate feature annotations shown in this document.]
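Description:
TOPO mCherry is a small bacterial plasmid built on the "TOPO 2-5" backbone and serves as a gene-donor module in the GMAP modular assembly platform. The catalogue lists a 3,584 bp backbone and a total size of 4,301 bp, while the annotated full sequence is 4,283 nt, so the two figures differ slightly. The plasmid replicates in E. coli from a high-copy ColE1/pUC-type origin and is selected with kanamycin through the Tn5-derived NeoR/KanR aminoglycoside phosphotransferase. The feature table also shows a BleoR (Sh ble) cassette, preceded by a fragment of the AmpR promoter, which could confer Zeocin/bleomycin resistance. Fragments of lacI, tnpA and the pBR322 bom region are backbone remnants.

The payload is the coding sequence for mCherry, a monomeric, rapidly maturing red fluorescent protein derived from Discosoma, recorded as a 717 bp insert introduced by Gibson cloning. It lies downstream of the lac promoter with its CAP binding site and lac operator, so bacterial expression follows lac-type regulation. SP6 and T7 phage promoters flank the insert in convergent orientation, as is typical of TOPO-style cloning vectors. Downstream of the insert are fragments of lacZα and of ccdB, the gyrase-poisoning toxin used for negative selection in such vectors. The presence of this element is consistent with the recorded ccdB-tolerant propagation strain, although the annotation marks it as only a fragment.

According to the record, the plasmid's purpose is to provide mCherry as a GMAP-compatible gene. That is, it is a source part from which the reporter can be combined with other modules during assembly of larger constructs, rather than an end-use expression vector.
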