Features (pLannotate 1.2.2; 15 found; start..end, strand, type, name):
      2..94      +  CDS            lacI (fragment): lac repressor; lacI; The lac repressor binds to the lac operator to inhibit transcription in E. coli. This inhibition can be relieved by adding lactose or isopropyl-β-D-thiogalactopyranoside (IPTG).
    107..128     +  protein_bind   CAP binding site: CAP binding activates transcription in the presence of cAMP. E. coli catabolite activator protein
    143..173     +  promoter       lac promoter: promoter for the E. coli lac operon
    181..197     +  protein_bind   lac operator: The lac repressor binds to the lac operator to inhibit transcription in E. coli. This inhibition can be relieved by adding lactose or isopropyl-β-D-thiogalactopyranoside (IPTG). lac repressor encoded by lacI
    239..257     +  promoter       SP6 promoter: promoter for bacteriophage SP6 RNA polymerase
    332..1039    +  CDS            mCherry: mCherry is a basic (constitutively fluorescent) red fluorescent protein published in 2004, derived from Discosoma sp.. It is reported to be a very rapidly-maturing monomer with low acid sensitivity.
   1171..1189    -  promoter       T7 promoter: promoter for bacteriophage T7 RNA polymerase
   1192..1339    +  CDS            lacZα (fragment): LacZα fragment of β-galactosidase; lacZ fragment
   1349..1652    +  CDS            ccdB (fragment): CcdB, a bacterial toxin that poisons DNA gyrase; ccdB; Plasmids containing the ccdB gene cannot be propagated in standard E. coli strains.
   1700..1969    +  CDS            tnpA (fragment): TN5P_ECOLX - Also known as tnp. Experimental evidence at protein level: Swiss-Prot protein existence level 1. Mediates transposition of transposon Tn5 by a 'cut and paste' mechanism. First, the monomeric transposase binds the 19 bp inverted DNA repeats flanking the transposon. Then, dimerization of the DNA- bound transposase creates a synaptic DNA complex. After nicking of the first DNA strand, excision of the transposon proceeds through a series of intermediates. The transposase then mediates the insertion of the transposon at a new site by strand transfer. The activity of the wild- type tran
   2001..2795    +  CDS            NeoR/KanR: aminoglycoside phosphotransferase from Tn5; aph(3')-II (or nptII); confers resistance to neomycin, kanamycin, and G418 (Geneticin®)
   2816..2867    -  misc_feature   bom (fragment): basis of mobility region from pBR322
   2894..2982    +  promoter       AmpR promoter (fragment): bla
   3002..3376    +  CDS            BleoR: antibiotic-binding protein; Sh ble from Streptoalloteichus hindustanus; confers resistance to bleomycin, phleomycin, and Zeocin™
   3514..4102    +  rep_origin     ori: high-copy-number ColE1/pMB1/pBR322/pUC origin of replication
>Addgene plasmid #68490 | TOPO mCherry | depositor full sequence | sequence record 128118 | Full plasmid sequence
AGCGCCCAATACGCAAACCGCCTCTCCCCGCGCGTTGGCCGATTCATTAATGCAGCTGGCACGACAGGTT
TCCCGACTGGAAAGCGGGCAGTGAGCGCAACGCAATTAATGTGAGTTAGCTCACTCATTAGGCACCCCAG
GCTTTACACTTTATGCTTCCGGCTCGTATGTTGTGTGGAATTGTGAGCGGATAACAATTTCACACAGGAA
ACAGCTATGACCATGATTACGCCAAGCTATTTAGGTGACACTATAGAATACTCAAGCTATGCATCAAGCT
TGGTACCGAGCTCGGATCCTAACTCGAACGCTAGCTGTGCGATCGTTTACCATGGCAAGCAAGGGCGAGG
AGGATAACATGGCCATCATCAAGGAATTTATGCGCTTCAAAGTTCACATGGAGGGCTCCGTGAACGGCCA
CGAGTTCGAGATCGAGGGCGAGGGCGAGGGCCGCCCCTACGAGGGCACCCAAACAGCCAAGCTGAAGGTT
ACCAAGGGTGGCCCCCTGCCCTTCGCCTGGGACATCCTGTCCCCTCAATTTATGTATGGCTCCAAGGCCT
ACGTGAAGCACCCCGCCGACATCCCCGACTACTTGAAGCTGTCCTTCCCCGAGGGCTTCAAGTGGGAGCG
CGTGATGAACTTCGAGGACGGCGGCGTGGTGACCGTGACCCAGGACTCCTCCCTGCAAGACGGCGAGTTC
ATCTACAAAGTTAAGCTGCGGGGAACCAACTTCCCCTCCGACGGCCCCGTAATGCAGAAGAAGACCATGG
GCTGGGAGGCCTCCTCCGAGCGGATGTACCCCGAGGACGGCGCCCTGAAGGGCGAGATCAAGCAGAGGCT
GAAGCTGAAGGACGGCGGCCACTACGACGCTGAGGTCAAGACCACCTACAAGGCCAAGAAGCCCGTGCAG
CTGCCCGGCGCCTACAACGTCAACATCAAGTTGGACATCACCTCCCACAACGAGGACTACACCATCGTGG
AACAATACGAACGCGCCGAGGGCCGCCACTCCACCGGCGGCATGGACGAGCTGTACAAGTCTTGAAAACG
TTGTTGTTTGGGGTTGAATTACTCTGGATCCACTAGTAACGGCCGCCAGTGTGCTGGAATTCTGCAGATA
TCCATCACACTGGCGGCCGCTCGAGCATGCATCTAGAGGGCCCAATTCGCCCTATAGTGAGTCGTATTAC
AATTCACTGGCCGTCGTTTTACAACGTCGTGACTGGGAAAACCCTGGCGTTACCCAACTTAATCGCCTTG
CAGCACATCCCCCTTTCGCCAGCTGGCGTAATAGCGAAGAGGCCCGCACCGATCGCCCTTCCCAACAGTT
GCGCAGCCTATACGTACGGCAGTTTAAGGTTTACACCTATAAAAGAGAGAGCCGTTATCGTCTGTTTGTG
GATGTACAGAGTGATATTATTGACACGCCGGGGCGACGGATGGTGATCCCCCTGGCCAGTGCACGTCTGC
TGTCAGATAAAGTCTCCCGTGAACTTTACCCGGTGGTGCATATCGGGGATGAAAGCTGGCGCATGATGAC
CACCGATATGGCCAGTGTGCCGGTCTCCGTTATCGGGGAAGAAGTGGCTGATCTCAGCCACCGCGAAAAT
GACATCAAAAACGCCATTAACCTGATGTTCTGGGGAATATAAATGTCAGGCATGAGATTATCAAAAAGGA
TCTTCACCTAGATCCTTTTCACGTAGAAAGCCAGTCCGCAGAAACGGTGCTGACCCCGGATGAATGTCAG
CTACTGGGCTATCTGGACAAGGGAAAACGCAAGCGCAAAGAGAAAGCAGGTAGCTTGCAGTGGGCTTACA
TGGCGATAGCTAGACTGGGCGGTTTTATGGACAGCAAGCGAACCGGAATTGCCAGCTGGGGCGCCCTCTG
GTAAGGTTGGGAAGCCCTGCAAAGTAAACTGGATGGCTTTCTCGCCGCCAAGGATCTGATGGCGCAGGGG
ATCAAGCTCTGATCAAGAGACAGGATGAGGATCGTTTCGCATGATTGAACAAGATGGATTGCACGCAGGT
TCTCCGGCCGCTTGGGTGGAGAGGCTATTCGGCTATGACTGGGCACAACAGACAATCGGCTGCTCTGATG
CCGCCGTGTTCCGGCTGTCAGCGCAGGGGCGCCCGGTTCTTTTTGTCAAGACCGACCTGTCCGGTGCCCT
GAATGAACTGCAAGACGAGGCAGCGCGGCTATCGTGGCTGGCCACGACGGGCGTTCCTTGCGCAGCTGTG
CTCGACGTTGTCACTGAAGCGGGAAGGGACTGGCTGCTATTGGGCGAAGTGCCGGGGCAGGATCTCCTGT
CATCTCACCTTGCTCCTGCCGAGAAAGTATCCATCATGGCTGATGCAATGCGGCGGCTGCATACGCTTGA
TCCGGCTACCTGCCCATTCGACCACCAAGCGAAACATCGCATCGAGCGAGCACGTACTCGGATGGAAGCC
GGTCTTGTCGATCAGGATGATCTGGACGAAGAGCATCAGGGGCTCGCGCCAGCCGAACTGTTCGCCAGGC
TCAAGGCGAGCATGCCCGACGGCGAGGATCTCGTCGTGACCCATGGCGATGCCTGCTTGCCGAATATCAT
GGTGGAAAATGGCCGCTTTTCTGGATTCATCGACTGTGGCCGGCTGGGTGTGGCGGACCGCTATCAGGAC
ATAGCGTTGGCTACCCGTGATATTGCTGAAGAGCTTGGCGGCGAATGGGCTGACCGCTTCCTCGTGCTTT
ACGGTATCGCCGCTCCCGATTCGCAGCGCATCGCCTTCTATCGCCTTCTTGACGAGTTCTTCTGAATTAT
TAACGCTTACAATTTCCTGATGCGGTATTTTCTCCTTACGCATCTGTGCGGTATTTCACACCGCATACAG
GTGGCACTTTTCGGGGAAATGTGCGCGGAACCCCTATTTGTTTATTTTTCTAAATACATTCAAATATGTA
TCCGCTCATGAGACAATAACCCTGATAAATGCTTCAATAATAGCACGTGAGGAGGGCCACCATGGCCAAG
TTGACCAGTGCCGTTCCGGTGCTCACCGCGCGCGACGTCGCCGGAGCGGTCGAGTTCTGGACCGACCGGC
TCGGGTTCTCCCGGGACTTCGTGGAGGACGACTTCGCCGGTGTGGTCCGGGACGACGTGACCCTGTTCAT
CAGCGCGGTCCAGGACCAGGTGGTGCCGGACAACACCCTGGCCTGGGTGTGGGTGCGCGGCCTGGACGAG
CTGTACGCCGAGTGGTCGGAGGTCGTGTCCACGAACTTCCGGGACGCCTCCGGGCCGGCCATGACCGAGA
TCGGCGAGCAGCCGTGGGGGCGGGAGTTCGCCCTGCGCGACCCGGCCGGCAACTGCGTGCACTTCGTGGC
CGAGGAGCAGGACTGACACGTGCTAAAACTTCATTTTTAATTTAAAAGGATCTAGGTGAAGATCCTTTTT
GATAATCTCATGACCAAAATCCCTTAACGTGAGTTTTCGTTCCACTGAGCGTCAGACCCCGTAGAAAAGA
TCAAAGGATCTTCTTGAGATCCTTTTTTTCTGCGCGTAATCTGCTGCTTGCAAACAAAAAAACCACCGCT
ACCAGCGGTGGTTTGTTTGCCGGATCAAGAGCTACCAACTCTTTTTCCGAAGGTAACTGGCTTCAGCAGA
GCGCAGATACCAAATACTGTCCTTCTAGTGTAGCCGTAGTTAGGCCACCACTTCAAGAACTCTGTAGCAC
CGCCTACATACCTCGCTCTGCTAATCCTGTTACCAGTGGCTGCTGCCAGTGGCGATAAGTCGTGTCTTAC
CGGGTTGGACTCAAGACGATAGTTACCGGATAAGGCGCAGCGGTCGGGCTGAACGGGGGGTTCGTGCACA
CAGCCCAGCTTGGAGCGAACGACCTACACCGAACTGAGATACCTACAGCGTGAGCTATGAGAAAGCGCCA
CGCTTCCCGAAGGGAGAAAGGCGGACAGGTATCCGGTAAGCGGCAGGGTCGGAACAGGAGAGCGCACGAG
GGAGCTTCCAGGGGGAAACGCCTGGTATCTTTATAGTCCTGTCGGGTTTCGCCACCTCTGACTTGAGCGT
CGATTTTTGTGATGCTCGTCAGGGGGGCGGAGCCTATGGAAAAACGCCAGCAACGCGGCCTTTTTACGGT
TCCTGGCCTTTTGCTGGCCTTTTGCTCACATGTTCTTTCCTGCGTTATCCCCTGATTCTGTGGATAACCG
TATTACCGCCTTTGAGTGAGCTGATACCGCTCGCCGCAGCCGAACGACCGAGCGCAGCGAGTCAGTGAGC
GAGGAAGCGGAAG
