>Addgene plasmid #68490 | TOPO mCherry | addgene partial sequence | sequence record 123323 | pBR322ori-F 5'-GGGAAACGCCTGGTATCTTT-3'
TCTGACTTGAGCGTCGATTTTTGTGATGCTCGTCAGGGGGGCGGAGCCTATGGAAAAACGCCAGCAACGC
GGCCTTTTTACGGTTCCTGGCCTTTTGCTGGCCTTTTGCTCACATGTTCTTTCCTGCGTTATCCCCTGAT
TCTGTGGATAACCGTATTACCGCCTTTGAGTGAGCTGATACCGCTCGCCGCAGCCGAACGACCGAGCGCA
GCGAGTCAGTGAGCGAGGAAGCGGAAGAGCGCCCAATACGCAAACCGCCTCTCCCCGCGCGTTGGCCGAT
TCATTAATGCAGCTGGCACGACAGGTTTCCCGACTGGAAAGCGGGCAGTGAGCGCAACGCAATTAATGTG
AGTTAGCTCACTCATTAGGCACCCCAGGCTTTACACTTTATGCTTCCGGCTCGTATGTTGTGTGGAATTG
TGAGCGGATAACAATTTCACACAGGAAACAGCTATGACCATGATTACGCCAAGCTATTTAGGTGACACTA
TAGAATACTCAAGCTATGCATCAAGCTTGGTACCGAGCTCGGATCCTAACTCGAACGCTAGCTGTGCGAT
CGTTTACCATGGCAAGCAAGGGCGAGGAGGATAACATGGCCATCATCAAGGAATTTATGCGCTTCAAAGT
TCACATGGAGGGCTCCGTGAACGGCCACGAGTTCGAGATCGAGGGCGAGGGCGAGGGCCGCCCCTACGAG
GGCACCCAAACAGCCAAGCTGAAGGTTACCAAGGGTGGCCCCCTGCCCTTCGCCTGGGACATCCTGTCCC
CTCAATTTATGTATGGCTCCAAGGCCTACGTGAAGCACCCCGCCGACATCCCCGACTACTTGAAGCTGTC
CTTCCCCGAGGGCTTCAAGTGGGAGCGCGTGATGAACTTCGAGGACGGCGGCGTGGTGACCGTGACCCAG
GACTCCTCCCTGCAAGACGGCGAGTTCATCTACAAAGTTAAGCTGCGGGGAACCAACTTCCCCTCCGACG
GCCCCGTAATGCAGAAGAAGACCATGGGCTGGGAGGCCTCCTCCGAGCGGATGTACCCCGAGGACGGCGC
CCTGAAGGGCG
