>Addgene plasmid #68490 | TOPO mCherry | addgene partial sequence | sequence record 123324 | ccdb-rev 5'-ATATGCACCACCGGGTAAAG-3'
GCAGACGTGCACTGGCCAGGGGGATCACCATCCGTCGCCCCGGCGTGTCAATAATATCACTCTGTACATC
CACAAACAGACGATAACGGCTCTCTCTTTTATAGGTGTAAACCTTAAACTGCCGTACGTATAGGCTGCGC
AACTGTTGGGAAGGGCGATCGGTGCGGGCCTCTTCGCTATTACGCCAGCTGGCGAAAGGGGGATGTGCTG
CAAGGCGATTAAGTTGGGTAACGCCAGGGTTTTCCCAGTCACGACGTTGTAAAACGACGGCCAGTGAATT
GTAATACGACTCACTATAGGGCGAATTGGGCCCTCTAGATGCATGCTCGAGCGGCCGCCAGTGTGATGGA
TATCTGCAGAATTCCAGCACACTGGCGGCCGTTACTAGTGGATCCAGAGTAATTCAACCCCAAACAACAA
CGTTTTCAAGACTTGTACAGCTCGTCCATGCCGCCGGTGGAGTGGCGGCCCTCGGCGCGTTCGTATTGTT
CCACGATGGTGTAGTCCTCGTTGTGGGAGGTGATGTCCAACTTGATGTTGACGTTGTAGGCGCCGGGCAG
CTGCACGGGCTTCTTGGCCTTGTAGGTGGTCTTGACCTCAGCGTCGTAGTGGCCGCCGTCCTTCAGCTTC
AGCCTCTGCTTGATCTCGCCCTTCAGGGCGCCGTCCTCGGGGTACATCCGCTCGGAGGAGGCCTCCCAGC
CCATGGTCTTCTTCTGCATTACGGGGCCGTCGGAGGGGAAGTTGGTTCCCCGCAGCTTAACTTTGTAGAT
GAACTCGCCGTCTTGCAGGGAGGAGTCCTGGGTCACGGTCACCACGCCGCCGTCCTCGAAGTTCATCACG
CGCTCCCACTTGAAGCCCTCGGGGAAGGACAGCTTCAAGTAGTCGGGGATGTCGGCGGGGTGCTTCACGT
AGGCCTTGGAGCCATACATAAATTGAGGGGACAGGATGTCCCAGGCGAAGGGCAGGGGGCCACCCTTGGT
AACCTTCAGCTTGGCTGTTTGGGTGCCCTCGTAGGGGCGGCCCTCGCCCTCGCCCTCGATCTCGAACTCG
TGGCCGTTCACGGAGCCCTCCATGTGAACTTTGAAGCGCATAAATTCCTTGATGATGG
